Addgene plasmid #237503: pKOS6b-KOpstS
Purpose: Knockout of pstS
Depositing lab: Buz Barstow. Depositing organization: Cornell University.
Backbone
  Vector backbone: pKOS6b
  Vector type: Bacterial Expression
Growth in bacteria
  Bacterial resistance: Kanamycin, 50 μg/mL
  Growth temperature: 37°C
  Growth strain: DH5alpha
  Copy number: Unknown
Gene/Insert
  Gene/Insert name: phosphate ABC transporter substrate-binding protein PstS (alt names: Gene ID: 56905233; pstS)
  Species: Gluconobacter oxydans
Resource information
  A portion of this plasmid was derived from a plasmid made by: Alexa M. Schmitz.
Terms and licenses: Academic/Nonprofit Terms; Industry Terms: Not Available to Industry
Depositor comments: Please visit https://doi.org/10.1101/2023.02.09.527855 for bioRxiv preprint.
How to cite: pKOS6b-KOpstS was a gift from Buz Barstow (Addgene plasmid # 237503 ; http://n2t.net/addgene:237503 ; RRID:Addgene_237503)
