[The description below was written by a language model from this plasmid's Addgene catalogue record and pLannotate feature annotations shown in this document.]
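Description:
pKOS6b-KOpstS is an 8,085 nt bacterial allelic-exchange plasmid built on the pKOS6b backbone and intended to knock out pstS, the gene for the substrate-binding protein of the phosphate ABC transporter, in Gluconobacter oxydans. It is maintained in E. coli through a high-copy ColE1/pUC-type origin and selected with kanamycin through the Tn5-derived neo (nptII) gene. An incP oriT with an adjacent traJ fragment makes the plasmid mobilisable, so it can be moved by conjugation from a suitable E. coli donor into the target bacterium. No replication origin other than the ColE1 type is annotated. The plasmid would therefore be expected to behave as a suicide vector in the target host, with kanamycin resistance there depending on chromosomal integration, although the record does not say this explicitly.

The cloning region is a pUC18/19-style polylinker within a lac promoter/operator and lacZα context. The two MCS fragments are separated by roughly 1.4 kb of unannotated sequence, which is most plausibly where the G. oxydans pstS-derived insert sits, probably as homology arms flanking the deletion. The feature table does not identify this segment, and the record does not describe the design of the knockout allele. Counterselection is provided by E. coli codB (cytosine permease) and codA (cytosine deaminase). Together these take up 5-fluorocytosine and convert it to toxic 5-fluorouracil, so cells that retain the integrated vector are killed and second-crossover recombinants that have lost it can be recovered. This supports markerless deletion in two steps: kanamycin selection for integrants, then 5-fluorocytosine selection for excision. The remaining annotations (lacI, tnpA, ble, yciV and IS1 fragments, and cat promoters) appear to be backbone remnants.
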