Features (pLannotate 1.2.2; 21 found; start..end, strand, type, name):
      1..589     +  rep_origin     ori: high-copy-number ColE1/pMB1/pBR322/pUC origin of replication
    772..864     +  CDS            lacI (fragment): lac repressor; lacI; The lac repressor binds to the lac operator to inhibit transcription in E. coli. This inhibition can be relieved by adding lactose or isopropyl-β-D-thiogalactopyranoside (IPTG).
    877..898     +  protein_bind   CAP binding site: CAP binding activates transcription in the presence of cAMP. E. coli catabolite activator protein
    913..943     +  promoter       lac promoter: promoter for the E. coli lac operon
    951..967     +  protein_bind   lac operator: The lac repressor binds to the lac operator to inhibit transcription in E. coli. This inhibition can be relieved by adding lactose or isopropyl-β-D-thiogalactopyranoside (IPTG). lac repressor encoded by lacI
   1000..1029    +  misc_feature   MCS (fragment): pUC18/19 multiple cloning site
   2428..2452    +  misc_feature   MCS (fragment): pUC18/19 multiple cloning site
   2455..2609    +  CDS            lacZα (fragment): LacZα fragment of β-galactosidase; lacZ fragment
   2622..2945    +  CDS            tnpA (fragment): TN5P_ECOLX - Also known as tnp. Experimental evidence at protein level: Swiss-Prot protein existence level 1. Mediates transposition of transposon Tn5 by a 'cut and paste' mechanism. First, the monomeric transposase binds the 19 bp inverted DNA repeats flanking the transposon. Then, dimerization of the DNA- bound transposase creates a synaptic DNA complex. After nicking of the first DNA strand, excision of the transposon proceeds through a series of intermediates. The transposase then mediates the insertion of the transposon at a new site by strand transfer. The activity of the wild- type tran
   2977..3768    +  CDS            neo: KKA2_KLEPN - Also known as kan, nptII. Experimental evidence at protein level: Swiss-Prot protein existence level 1. Resistance to kanamycin, neomycin, paromomycin, ribostamycin, butirosin and gentamicin B. From Klebsiella pneumoniae.
   3801..3902    -  CDS            yciV (fragment): RNAAM_ECOLI - Also known as trpH From Escherichia coli (strain K12).
   4074..5327    +  CDS            codB: CODB_ECOLI - Experimental evidence at protein level: Swiss-Prot protein existence level 1. Required for cytosine transport into the cell. From Escherichia coli (strain K12).
   5321..6603    +  CDS            codA (fragment): E. coli cytosine deaminase; codA; confers sensitivity to 5-fluorocytosine
   6691..6789    +  CDS            ble (fragment): BLE_KLEPN - Experimental evidence at protein level: Swiss-Prot protein existence level 1. Binding protein with a strong affinity to the bleomycin family of antibiotics. Binds to CL990; an antimitotic-antibiotic compound. From Klebsiella pneumoniae.
   6790..6975    -  CDS            traJ (fragment): oriT-recognizing protein; traJ
   7008..7117    -  oriT           oriT: incP origin of transfer
   7352..7442    -  promoter       cat promoter: promoter of the E. coli cat gene encoding chloramphenicol acetyltransferase
   7563..7639    +  mobile_element IS1 (fragment): prokaryotic transposable element IS1
   7636..7726    -  promoter       cat promoter: promoter of the E. coli cat gene encoding chloramphenicol acetyltransferase
   7847..7921    +  mobile_element IS1 (fragment): prokaryotic transposable element IS1
   7922..7975    +  CDS            ble (fragment): BLE_KLEPN - Experimental evidence at protein level: Swiss-Prot protein existence level 1. Binding protein with a strong affinity to the bleomycin family of antibiotics. Binds to CL990; an antimitotic-antibiotic compound. From Klebsiella pneumoniae.
>Addgene plasmid #237503 | pKOS6b-KOpstS | addgene full sequence | sequence record 483088 | Addgene NGS Result
TTGAGATCCTTTTTTTCTGCGCGTAATCTGCTGCTTGCAAACAAAAAAACCACCGCTACCAGCGGTGGTT
TGTTTGCCGGATCAAGAGCTACCAACTCTTTTTCCGAAGGTAACTGGCTTCAGCAGAGCGCAGATACCAA
ATACTGTTCTTCTAGTGTAGCCGTAGTTAGGCCACCACTTCAAGAACTCTGTAGCACCGCCTACATACCT
CGCTCTGCTAATCCTGTTACCAGTGGCTGCTGCCAGTGGCGATAAGTCGTGTCTTACCGGGTTGGACTCA
AGACGATAGTTACCGGATAAGGCGCAGCGGTCGGGCTGAACGGGGGGTTCGTGCACACAGCCCAGCTTGG
AGCGAACGACCTACACCGAACTGAGATACCTACAGCGTGAGCTATGAGAAAGCGCCACGCTTCCCGAAGG
GAGAAAGGCGGACAGGTATCCGGTAAGCGGCAGGGTCGGAACAGGAGAGCGCACGAGGGAGCTTCCAGGG
GGAAACGCCTGGTATCTTTATAGTCCTGTCGGGTTTCGCCACCTCTGACTTGAGCGTCGATTTTTGTGAT
GCTCGTCAGGGGGGCGGAGCCTATGGAAAAACGCCAGCAACGCGGCCTTTTTACGGTTCCTGGCCTTTTG
CTGGCCTTTTGCTCACATGTTCTTTCCTGCGTTATCCCCTGATTCTGTGGATAACCGTATTACCGCCTTT
GAGTGAGCTGATACCGCTCGCCGCAGCCGAACGACCGAGCGCAGCGAGTCAGTGAGCGAGGAAGCGGAAG
AGCGCCCAATACGCAAACCGCCTCTCCCCGCGCGTTGGCCGATTCATTAATGCAGCTGGCACGACAGGTT
TCCCGACTGGAAAGCGGGCAGTGAGCGCAACGCAATTAATGTGAGTTAGCTCACTCATTAGGCACCCCAG
GCTTTACACTTTATGCTTCCGGCTCGTATGTTGTGTGGAATTGTGAGCGGATAACAATTTCACACAGGAA
ACAGCTATGACATGATTACGAATTCGAGCTCGGTACCCGGGGATCCTCTGGAAGTCGGCCCAGGAGGAGA
CGTCTGCGCGGTCTGACGGCGGACGGCCATCATCGGCGCCGGCCTTTGCCGGACGGACGCTGATCAGGGG
CTGCGCGGCGGGGCGCGGCTGACCGATATAGCGGCCACGCTGGGCGTAGGGATTGTTTTCGGCTTCTTCC
CGCTGGCGGGCCAGAACGGCGCGCGCGCGTTTGATTTCCTCGGCATGCTCTTTCTTCATGCTGGCGAGCT
GTGCCTGCATGGCCTGGATCTGCCGTTCCATGATCTGCATCTGGTCGGCGGCCCGGGCATGGCCACAAAG
AGGAAGAAGTGAAACCAGGGTCGTTGTGGCCAGGAGGGCCGTGGTCCGGCGGAAAGAAAAAACCATTGCT
GTGGTGCGTCCTTCTGGGGAGGGCGTGTGTTCCGCAGTTCAGGTATCTGATTCGCATTTTGAAATAATGG
GAAGGTTTCATGACGGGAACATGACAGTTCCATGACACTGTAAGCTGTCACCCGCAGAAAACTGCGGATT
CCGAATTATGTATGTCAGTTTTGTTGCGAGAGCCGTCTGAACCGCTGGTTTGCTGGAGTGGGGGTGTGAC
ATTTCGGCACTCCCGGTGTCTGGAAGGTGTCATGAAACTATCACGCATGCCCTACTGTTTCTGTCTGTGA
GCTGGGGTTACTAAGGACGCAGTTTTCACGCCCCATAAGGGATTCCCGGTCTGCGTCCCTGTCCGGAATG
AGGACTGGCGCCTGAATTCGGGGCTGGTCAGTCCGGACAAAAAGGCGTTGAGTATGGAAACGGGCTTCTC
CAGCAGGGGAAGCCCGTTTTCGGTTTTCTGCTCTGTCCAGTCATGGTGCCTGCGTGTCCGTTACGTCGCT
GTCCGAAGAGACCTCCCCCTCGGGGATGAATGCCCTGACCCGTGTGCTGATCGGTGTGATCTTCATTCTG
GGGCCCGTTTCGACAGACATGTATCTGCCGGCGTTTCCGGCCCTGGAGCATGATCTGGGGCATGGGCCCG
GATCGGCGCAGTTGACGCTGACGGCGTGGCTGGCGGGGCTGGCGATCGGACAGTTCACCCTGGGGCCGCT
CTGTGACCGCTATGGGCGCAAGCTGCCGCTTCTGTGCGGGCTGGTCGTGTATGCCCTTGCTTCTGTCGGA
CTGGCCCTGACGACCAGTTTCCATATGTTCTGTGCGCTACGTTTCATAGCGGCTCTGGGCGGTGCGATCA
GTTCGGTGGCGCCGCGCGCGATGGTGCGCGATGTGGCGACCGGAGCGGCGGGGGTGAAGCTCATGTCGCA
GCTGATGCTGATTTTCGGTCTGGGGCCTCTGCTGGCACCCTCGATCGGCAGTTTTCTGCTGGATCTGGGG
AACTGGCGGCTGATTTTCTGGGCGAATGTCGTTTTTGGCGTCGTGATAGTCGACCTGCAGGCATGCAAGC
TTGGCACTGGCCGTCGTTTTACAACGTCGTGACTGGGAAAACCCTGGCGTTACCCAACTTAATCGCCTTG
CAGCACATCCCCCTTTCGCCAGCTGGCGTAATAGCGAAGAGGCCCGCACCGATCGCCCTTCCCAACAGTT
GCGCAGCCTGAATGGCGAATGGCGATAAGCTAGCTTCACGCTGCCGCAAGCACTCAGGGCGCAAGGGCTG
CTAAAGGAAGCGGAACACGTAGAAAGCCAGTCCGCAGAAACGGTGCTGACCCCGGATGAATGTCAGCTAC
TGGGCTATCTGGACAAGGGAAAACGCAAGCGCAAAGAGAAAGCAGGTAGCTTGCAGTGGGCTTACATGGC
GATAGCTAGACTGGGCGGTTTTATGGACAGCAAGCGAACCGGAATTGCCAGCTGGGGCGCCCTCTGGTAA
GGTTGGGAAGCCCTGCAAAGTAAACTGGATGGCTTTCTTGCCGCCAAGGATCTGATGGCGCAGGGGATCA
AGATCTGATCAAGAGACAGGATGAGGATCGTTTCGCATGATTGAACAAGATGGATTGCACGCAGGTTCTC
CGGCCGCTTGGGTGGAGAGGCTATTCGGCTATGACTGGGCACAACAGACAATCGGCTGCTCTGATGCCGC
CGTGTTCCGGCTGTCAGCGCAGGGGCGCCCGGTTCTTTTTGTCAAGACCGACCTGTCCGGTGCCCTGAAT
GAACTCCAAGACGAGGCAGCGCGGCTATCGTGGCTGGCCACGACGGGCGTTCCTTGCGCAGCTGTGCTCG
ACGTTGTCACTGAAGCGGGAAGGGACTGGCTGCTATTGGGCGAAGTGCCGGGGCAGGATCTCCTGTCATC
TCACCTTGCTCCTGCCGAGAAAGTATCCATCATGGCTGATGCAATGCGGCGGCTGCATACGCTTGATCCG
GCTACCTGCCCATTCGACCACCAAGCGAAACATCGCATCGAGCGAGCACGTACTCGGATGGAAGCCGGTC
TTGTCGATCAGGATGATCTGGACGAAGAGCATCAGGGGCTCGCGCCAGCCGAACTGTTCGCCAGGCTCAA
GGCGCGGATGCCCGACGGCGAGGATCTCGTCGTGACCCATGGCGATGCCTGCTTGCCGAATATCATGGTG
GAAAATGGCCGCTTTTCTGGATTCATCGACTGTGGCCGGCTGGGTGTGGCGGACCGCTATCAGGACATAG
CGTTGGCTACCCGTGATATTGCTGAAGAGCTTGGCGGCGAATGGGCTGACCGCTTCCTCGTGCTTTACGG
TATCGCCGCTCCCGATTCGCAGCGCATCGCCTTCTATCGCCTTCTTGACGAGTTCTTCTGAGCGGGACTC
TGGGGTTCGGATCCGGGCTTATCGACTGCACGGTGCACCAATGCTTCTGGCGTCAGGCAGCCATCGGAAG
CTGTGGTATGGCTGTGCAGGTCGTAAATCACTGCATAATTCGTGTCGCTCAAGGCGCACTCCCGTTCTGG
ATAATGTTTTTTGCGCCGACATCATAACGGTTCTGGCAAATATTCATGACAGCTTAAGATGCGTGACAAA
ATACGGCCGCGCTTTCATACATCGTCAGAAGACGCCTTTCAGATTTTCCGGAGAACCAAACAGCAAAAAG
GGGGAATTTCGTGTCGCAAGATAACAACTTTAGCCAGGGGCCAGTCCCGCAGTCGGCGCGGAAAGGGGTA
TTGGCATTGACGTTCGTCATGCTGGGATTAACCTTCTTTTCCGCCAGTATGTGGACCGGCGGCACTCTCG
GAACCGGTCTTAGCTATCATGATTTCTTCCTCGCAGTTCTCATCGGTAATCTTCTCCTCGGTATTTACAC
TTCATTTCTCGGTTACATTGGCGCAAAAACCGGCCTGACCACTCATCTTCTTGCTCGCTTCTCGTTTGGT
GTTAAAGGCTCATGGCTGCCTTCACTGCTACTGGGCGGAACTCAGGTTGGCTGGTTTGGCGTCGGTGTGG
CGATGTTTGCCATTCCGGTGGGTAAGGCAACCGGGCTGGATATTAATTTGCTGATTGCCGTTTCCGGTTT
ACTGATGACCGTCACCGTCTTTTTTGGCATTTCGGCGCTGACGGTTCTTTCGGTGATTGCGGTTCCGGCT
ATCGCCTGCCTGGGCGGTTATTCCGTGTGGCTGGCTGTTAACGGCATGGGCGGCCTGGACGCATTAAAAG
CGGTCGTTCCCGCACAACCGTTAGATTTCAATGTCGCGCTGGCGCTGGTTGTGGGGTCATTTATCAGTGC
GGGTACGCTCACCGCTGACTTTGTCCGGTTTGGTCGCAATGCCAAACTGGCGGTGCTGGTGGCGATGGTG
GCCTTTTTCCTCGGCAACTCGTTGATGTTTATTTTCGGTGCAGCGGGCGCTGCGGCACTGGGCATGGCGG
ATATCTCTGATGTGATGATTGCTCAGGGCCTGCTGCTGCCTGCGATTGTGGTGCTGGGGCTGAATATCTG
GACCACCAACGATAACGCACTCTATGCGTCGGGTTTAGGTTTCGCCAACATTACCGGGATGTCGAGCAAA
ACCCTTTCGGTAATCAACGGTATTATCGGTACGGTCTGCGCATTATGGCTGTATAACAATTTTGTCGGCT
GGTTGACCTTCCTTTCGGCAGCTATTCCTCCAGTGGGTGGCGTGATCATCGCCGACTATCTGATGAACCG
TCGCCGCTATGAGCACTTTGCGACCACGCGTATGATGAGTGTCAATTGGGTGGCGATTCTGGCGGTCGCC
TTGGGGATTGCTGCAGGCCACTGGTTACCGGGAATTGTTCCGGTCAACGCGGTATTAGGTGGCGCGCTGA
GCTATCTGATCCTTAACCCGATTTTGAATCGTAAAACGACAGCAGCAATGACGCATGTGGAGGCTAACAG
TGTCGAATAACGCTTTACAAACAATTATTAACGCCCGGTTACCAGGCGAAGAGGGGCTGTGGCAGATTCA
TCTGCAGGACGGAAAAATCAGCGCCATTGATGCGCAATCCGGCGTGATGCCCATAACTGAAAACAGCCTG
GATGCCGAACAAGGTTTAGTTATACCGCCGTTTGTGGAGCCACATATTCACCTGGACACCACGCAAACCG
CCGGACAACCGAACTGGAATCAGTCCGGCACGCTGTTTGAAGGCATTGAACGCTGGGCCGAGCGCAAAGC
GTTATTAACCCATGACGATGTGAAACAACGCGCATGGCAAACGCTGAAATGGCAGATTGCCAACGGCATT
CAGCATGTGCGTACCCATGTCGATGTTTCGGATGCAACGCTAACTGCGCTGAAAGCAATGCTGGAAGTGA
AGCAGGAAGTCGCGCCGTGGATTGATCTGCAAATCGTCGCCTTCCCTCAGGAAGGGATTTTGTCGTATCC
CAACGGTGAAGCGTTGCTGGAAGAGGCGTTACGCTTAGGGGCAGATGTAGTGGGGGCGATTCCGCATTTT
GAATTTACCCGTGAATACGGCGTGGAGTCGCTGCATAAAACCTTCGCCCTGGCGCAAAAATACGACCGTC
TCATCGACGTTCACTGTGATGAGATCGATGACGAGCAGTCGCGCTTTGTCGAAACCGTTGCTGCCCTGGC
GCACCATGAAGGCATGGGCGCGCGAGTCACCGCCAGCCACACCACGGCAATGCACTCCTATAACGGGGCG
TATACCTCACGCCTGTTCCGCTTGCTGAAAATGTCCGGTATTAACTTTGTCGCCAACCCGCTGGTCAATA
TTCATCTGCAAGGACGTTTCGATACGTATCCAAAACGTCGCGGCATCACGCGCGTTAAAGAGATGCTGGA
GTCCGGCATTAACGTCTGCTTTGGTCACGATGATGTCTTCGATCCGTGGTATCCGCTGGGAACGGCGAAT
ATGCTGCAAGTGCTGCATATGGGGCTGCATGTTTGCCAGTTGATGGGCTACGGGCAGATTAACGATGGCC
TGAATTTAATCACCCACCACAGCGCAAGGACGTTGAATTTGCAGGATTACGGCATTGCCGCCGGAAACAG
CGCCAACCTGATTATCCTGCCGGCTGAAAATGGGTTTGATGCGCTGCGCCGTCAGGTTCCGGTACGTTAT
TCGGTACGTGGCGGCAAGGTGATTGCCAGCACACAACCGGCACAAACCACCGTATATCTGGAGCAGCCAG
AAGCCATCGATTACAAACGTTGAACGACTGGGTTACAGCGAGCTTAGTTTATGCCGGATCTCTCCTGGCG
CACCATCGTCGGCTACAGCCTCGGGAATTGCTACCGCGAAATGACCGACCAAGCGACGCCCAACCTGCCA
TCACGAGATTTCGATTCCACCGCCGCCTTCTATGAAAGGTTGGGCTTCGGAATCGTTTTCCGGGACGCCC
TCGCGGACGTGCTCATAGTCCACGACGCCCGTGATTTTGTAGCCCTGGCCGACGGCCAGCAGGTAGGCCG
ACAGGCTCATGCCGGCCGCCGCCGCCTTTTCCTCAATCGCTCTTCGTTCGTCTGGAAGGCAGTACACCTT
GATAGGTGGGCTGCCCTTCCTGGTTGGCTTGGTTTCATCAGCCATCCGCTTGCCCTCATCTGTTACGCCG
GCGGTAGCCGGCCAGCCTCGCAGAGCAGGATTCCCGTTGAGCACCGCCAGGTGCGAATAAGGGACAGTGA
AGAAGGAACACCCGCTCGCGGGTGGGCCTACTTCACCTATCCTGCCCGGCTGACGCCGTTGGATACACCA
AGGAAAGTCTACACGAACCCTTTGGCAAAATCCTGTATATCGTGCGAAAAAGGATGGATATACCGAAAAA
ATCGCTATAATGACCCCGAAGCAGGGTTATGCAGCGGAAAAGCGCTGCTTCCCTGCTGTTTTGTGGAATA
TCTACCGACTGGAAACAGGCAAATGCAGGAAATTACTGAACTGAGGGGACAGGCGAGAGACGATGCCAAA
GAGCTCCTGAAAATCTCGATAACTCAAAAAATACGCCCGGTAGTGATCTTATTTCATTATGGTGAAAGTT
GGAACCTCTTACGTGCCGATCAACGTCTCATTTTCGCCAAAAGTTGGCCCAGGGCTTCCCGGTATCAACA
GGGACACCAGGATTTATTTATTCTGCGAAGTGATCTTCCGTCACAGGTATTTATTCGGCGCAAAGTGCGT
CGGGTGATGCTGCCAACTTACTGATTTAGTGTATGATGGTGTTTTTGAGGTGCTCCAGTGGCTTCTGTTT
CTATCAGCTCCTGAAAATCTCGATAACTCAAAAAATACGCCCGGTAGTGATCTTATTTCATTATGGTGAA
AGTTGGAACCTCTTACGTGCCGATCAACGTCTCATTTTCGCCAAAAGTTGGCCCAGGGCTTCCCGGTATC
AACAGGGACACCAGGATTTATTTATTCTGCGAAGTGATCTTCCGTCACAGGTATTTATTCGGCGCAAAGT
GCGTCGGGTGATGCTGCCAACTTACTGATTTAGTGTATGATGGTGTTTTTGAGGTGCTCCAGTGGCTTCT
GTTTCTATCAGGGCTGGATGATCCTCCAGCGCGGGGATCTCATGCTGGAGTTCTTCGCCCACCCCAAAAG
GATCTAGGTGAAGATCCTTTTTGATAATCTCATGACCAAAATCCCTTAACGTGAGTTTTCGTTCCACTGA
GCGTCAGACCCCGTAGAAAAGATCAAAGGATCTTC
